>Addgene plasmid #134429 | pFA6a-A1-FLAG:hphMX4 | addgene full sequence | sequence record 271040 | Addgene NGS Result
CACATTTCCCCGAAAAGTGCCACCTGACGTCTAAGAAACCATTATTATCATGACATTAACCTATAAAAAT
AGGCGTATCACGAGGCCCTTTCGTCTCGCGCGTTTCGGTGATGACGGTGAAAACCTCTGACACATGCAGC
TCCCGGAGACGGTCACAGCTTGTCTGTAAGCGGATGCCGGGAGCAGACAAGCCCGTCAGGGCGCGTCAGC
GGGTGTTGGCGGGTGTCGGGGCTGGCTTAACTATGCGGCATCAGAGCAGATTGTACTGAGAGTGCACCAT
ATGGACATATTGTCGTTAGAACGCGGCTACAATTAATACATAACCTTATGTATCATACACATACGATTTA
GGTGACACTATAGAACGCGGCCGCCAGCTGAAGCTTCGTACGCTGCAGGTCGACGGATCCCCGGGTTAAT
TAAGGGGATAGCCTGGACATGCTCGAGTGGTCTCTGATGGATTACAAGGACGACGATGACAAGTAAGGCG
CGCCACTTCTAAATAAGCGAATTTCTTATGATTTATGATTTTTATTATTAAATAAGTTATAAAAAAAATA
AGTGTATACAAATTTTAAAGTGACTCTTAGGTTTTAAAACGAAAATTCTTATTCTTGAGTAACTCTTTCC
TGTAGGTCAGGTTGCTTTCTCAGGTATAGTATGAGGTCGCTCTTATTGACCACACCTCTACCGGCAGATC
CGCTAGGGATAACAGGGTAATATAGATCTGTTTAGCTTGCCTCGTCCCCGCCGGGTCACCCGGCCAGCGA
CATGGAGGCCCAGAATACCCTCCTTGACAGTCTTGACGTGCGCAGCTCAGGGGCATGATGTGACTGTCGC
CCGTACATTTAGCCCATACATCCCCATGTATAATCATTTGCATCCATACATTTTGATGGCCGCACGGCGC
GAAGCAAAAATTACGGCTCCTCGCTGCGGACCTGCGAGCAGGGAAACGCTCCCCTCACAGACGCGTTGAA
TTGTCCCCACGCCGCGCCCCTGTAGAGAAATATAAAAGGTTAGGATTTGCCACTGAGGTTCTTCTTTCAT
ATACTTCCTTTTAAAATCTTGCTAGGATACAGTTCTCACATCACATCCGAACATAAACAACCATGGGTAA
AAAGCCTGAACTCACCGCGACGTCTGTCGAGAAGTTTCTGATCGAAAAGTTCGACAGCGTCTCCGACCTG
ATGCAGCTCTCGGAGGGCGAAGAATCTCGTGCTTTCAGCTTCGATGTAGGAGGGCGTGGATATGTCCTGC
GGGTAAATAGCTGCGCCGATGGTTTCTACAAAGATCGTTATGTTTATCGGCACTTTGCATCGGCCGCGCT
CCCGATTCCGGAAGTGCTTGACATTGGGGAATTCAGCGAGAGCCTGACCTATTGCATCTCCCGCCGTGCA
CAGGGTGTCACGTTGCAAGACCTGCCTGAAACCGAACTGCCCGCTGTTCTGCAGCCGGTCGCGGAGGCCA
TGGATGCGATCGCTGCGGCCGATCTTAGCCAGACGAGCGGGTTCGGCCCATTCGGACCGCAAGGAATCGG
TCAATACACTACATGGCGTGATTTCATATGCGCGATTGCTGATCCCCATGTGTATCACTGGCAAACTGTG
ATGGACGACACCGTCAGTGCGTCCGTCGCGCAGGCTCTCGATGAGCTGATGCTTTGGGCCGAGGACTGCC
CCGAAGTCCGGCACCTCGTGCACGCGGATTTCGGCTCCAACAATGTCCTGACGGACAATGGCCGCATAAC
AGCGGTCATTGACTGGAGCGAGGCGATGTTCGGGGATTCCCAATACGAGGTCGCCAACATCTTCTTCTGG
AGGCCGTGGTTGGCTTGTATGGAGCAGCAGACGCGCTACTTCGAGCGGAGGCATCCGGAGCTTGCAGGAT
CGCCGCGGCTCCGGGCGTATATGCTCCGCATTGGTCTTGACCAACTCTATCAGAGCTTGGTTGACGGCAA
TTTCGATGATGCAGCTTGGGCGCAGGGTCGATGCGACGCAATCGTCCGATCCGGAGCCGGGACTGTCGGG
CGTACACAAATCGCCCGCAGAAGCGCGGCCGTCTGGACCGATGGCTGTGTAGAAGTACTCGCCGATAGTG
GAAACCGACGCCCCAGCACTCGTCCGAGGGCAAAGGAATAATCAGTACTGACAATAAAAAGATTCTTGTT
TTCAAGAACTTGTCATTTGTATAGTTTTTTTATATTGTAGTTGTTCTATTTTAATCAAATGTTAGCGTGA
TTTATATTTTTTTTCGCCTCGACATCATCTGCCCAGATGCGAAGTTAAGTGCGCAGAAAGTAATATCATG
CGTCAATCGTATGTGAATGCTGGTCGCTATACTGCTGTCGATTCGATACTAACGCCGCCATCCAGTGTCG
AAAACGAGCTCGAATTCATCGATGATATCAGATCCACTAGTGGCCTATGCGGCCGCGGATCTGCCGGTCT
CCCTATAGTGAGTCGTATTAATTTCGATAAGCCAGGTTAACCTGCATTAATGAATCGGCCAACGCGCGGG
GAGAGGCGGTTTGCGTATTGGGCGCTCTTCCGCTTCCTCGCTCACTGACTCGCTGCGCTCGGTCGTTCGG
CTGCGGCGAGCGGTATCAGCTCACTCAAAGGCGGTAATACGGTTATCCACAGAATCAGGGGATAACGCAG
GAAAGAACATGTGAGCAAAAGGCCAGCAAAAGGCCAGGAACCGTAAAAAGGCCGCGTTGCTGGCGTTTTT
CCATAGGCTCCGCCCCCCTGACGAGCATCACAAAAATCGACGCTCAAGTCAGAGGTGGCGAAACCCGACA
GGACTATAAAGATACCAGGCGTTTCCCCCTGGAAGCTCCCTCGTGCGCTCTCCTGTTCCGACCCTGCCGC
TTACCGGATACCTGTCCGCCTTTCTCCCTTCGGGAAGCGTGGCGCTTTCTCATAGCTCACGCTGTAGGTA
TCTCAGTTCGGTGTAGGTCGTTCGCTCCAAGCTGGGCTGTGTGCACGAACCCCCCGTTCAGCCCGACCGC
TGCGCCTTATCCGGTAACTATCGTCTTGAGTCCAACCCGGTAAGACACGACTTATCGCCACTGGCAGCAG
CCACTGGTAACAGGATTAGCAGAGCGAGGTATGTAGGCGGTGCTACAGAGTTCTTGAAGTGGTGGCCTAA
CTACGGCTACACTAGAAGAACAGTATTTGGTATCTGCGCTCTGCTGAAGCCAGTTACCTTCGGAAAAAGA
GTTGGTAGCTCTTGATCCGGCAAACAAACCACCGCTGGTAGCGGTGGTTTTTTTGTTTGCAAGCAGCAGA
TTACGCGCAGAAAAAAAGGATCTCAAGAAGATCCTTTGATCTTTTCTACGGGGTCTGACGCTCAGTGGAA
CGAAAACTCACGTTAAGGGATTTTGGTCATGAGATTATCAAAAAGGATCTTCACCTAGATCCTTTTAAAT
TAAAAATGAAGTTTTAAATCAATCTAAAGTATATATGAGTAAACTTGGTCTGACAGTTACCAATGCTTAA
TCAGTGAGGCACCTATCTCAGCGATCTGTCTATTTCGTTCATCCATAGTTGCCTGACTCCCCGTCGTGTA
GATAACTACGATACGGGAGGGCTTACCATCTGGCCCCAGTGCTGCAATGATACCGCGAGACCCACGCTCA
CCGGCTCCAGATTTATCAGCAATAAACCAGCCAGCCGGAAGGGCCGAGCGCAGAAGTGGTCCTGCAACTT
TATCCGCCTCCATCCAGTCTATTAATTGTTGCCGGGAAGCTAGAGTAAGTAGTTCGCCAGTTAATAGTTT
GCGCAACGTTGTTGCCATTGCTACAGGCATCGTGGTGTCACGCTCGTCGTTTGGTATGGCTTCATTCAGC
TCCGGTTCCCAACGATCAAGGCGAGTTACATGATCCCCCATGTTGTGCAAAAAAGCGGTTAGCTCCTTCG
GTCCTCCGATCGTTGTCAGAAGTAAGTTGGCCGCAGTGTTATCACTCATGGTTATGGCAGCACTGCATAA
TTCTCTTACTGTCATGCCATCCGTAAGATGCTTTTCTGTGACTGGTGAGTACTCAACCAAGTCATTCTGA
GAATAGTGTATGCGGCGACCGAGTTGCTCTTGCCCGGCGTCAATACGGGATAATACCGCGCCACATAGCA
GAACTTTAAAAGTGCTCATCATTGGAAAACGTTCTTCGGGGCGAAAACTCTCAAGGATCTTACCGCTGTT
GAGATCCAGTTCGATGTAACCCACTCGTGCACCCAACTGATCTTCAGCATCTTTTACTTTCACCAGCGTT
TCTGGGTGAGCAAAAACAGGAAGGCAAAATGCCGCAAAAAAGGGAATAAGGGCGACACGGAAATGTTGAA
TACTCATACTCTTCCTTTTTCAATATTATTGAAGCATTTATCAGGGTTATTGTCTCATGAGCGGATACAT
ATTTGAATGTATTTAGAAAAATAAACAAATAGGGGTTCCGCG
Features (pLannotate 1.2.2; 12 found; start..end, strand, type, name):
     95..130     +  CDS            rop (fragment): Rop protein, which maintains plasmids at low copy number; rop
    232..283     +  misc_feature   bom (fragment): basis of mobility region from pBR322
    346..364     +  promoter       SP6 promoter: promoter for bacteriophage SP6 RNA polymerase
    460..483     +  CDS            FLAG: FLAG® epitope tag, followed by an enterokinase cleavage site
    507..694     +  terminator     ADH1 terminator: S. cerevisiae ADH1; transcription terminator for the S. cerevisiae alcohol dehydrogenase 1 (ADH1) gene
    769..2344    +  gene           hphMX6: yeast selectable marker conferring hygromycin resistance
   2147..2344    +  terminator     TEF terminator: Ashbya gossypii TEF terminator
   2452..2470    -  promoter       T7 promoter: promoter for bacteriophage T7 RNA polymerase
   2492..2545    -  CDS            lacI (fragment): lac repressor; lacI; The lac repressor binds to the lac operator to inhibit transcription in E. coli. This inhibition can be relieved by adding lactose or isopropyl-β-D-thiogalactopyranoside (IPTG).
   2728..3316    -  rep_origin     ori: high-copy-number ColE1/pMB1/pBR322/pUC origin of replication
   3487..4347    -  CDS            AmpR: β-lactamase; bla; confers resistance to ampicillin, carbenicillin, and related antibiotics
   4348..4452    -  promoter       AmpR promoter: bla
