[The description below was written by a language model from this plasmid's Addgene catalogue record and pLannotate feature annotations shown in this document.]
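Description:
pFA6a-A1-FLAG:hphMX4 is a template plasmid for PCR-based C-terminal tagging of yeast genes, built on the pFA6a-hphMX4 backbone. It is not meant to replicate in yeast; it carries no yeast origin or centromere in the annotated features. Instead, it serves as the source of an amplifiable tag-plus-marker module. In E. coli it is maintained as a high-copy plasmid through a ColE1/pUC-type origin and is selected with ampicillin via the β-lactamase gene and its native promoter. Short annotated fragments of rop, bom and lacI are backbone remnants with no evident functional role, and SP6 and T7 phage promoters flank the module, as is typical for this plasmid family.

The payload is a synthetic A1-FLAG insert cloned between PacI and AscI sites, both of which are retained. The feature table annotates only the FLAG epitope; the A1 peptide named in the record is not separately annotated, though the associated work concerns short peptide tags that permit epitope-targeted enzymatic functionalization of yeast proteins. The tag is followed by the S. cerevisiae ADH1 terminator, which supplies transcription termination for the tagged gene once its native 3′ region has been displaced. Downstream lies the hygromycin resistance cassette (annotated as hphMX6, named hphMX4 in the catalogue), ending in the Ashbya gossypii TEF terminator.

In typical use, primers with tails homologous to the end of a target open reading frame and its downstream region amplify the tag, terminator and marker as one fragment. This fragment integrates by homologous recombination, fusing A1-FLAG in frame to the endogenous protein, and hygromycin selects the transformants. The FLAG portion allows immunodetection or affinity purification.
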