Addgene plasmid #134429: pFA6a-A1-FLAG:hphMX4
Purpose: PCR-based C-terminal A1-FLAG tag
Depositing lab: Robert Tomko. Depositing organization: Florida State University, Tallahassee. Publication: A suite of PCR-based peptide tagging plasmids to permit epitope-targeted enzymatic functionalization of yeast proteins. Nemec AA, Tomko RJ Jr. Yeast. 2020 May 13. doi: 10.1002/yea.3471. PubMed 32401365.
Backbone
  Vector backbone: pFA6a-hphMX4
  Vector type: PCR-based tagging in yeast
  Selectable markers: Hygromycin
Growth in bacteria
  Bacterial resistance: Ampicillin, 100 μg/mL
  Growth temperature: 37°C
  Growth strain: DH5alpha
  Copy number: High Copy
Gene/Insert
  Gene/Insert name: A1-FLAG
  Species: Synthetic
  Cloning method: Restriction Enzyme; 5′ cloning site PacI (not destroyed); 3′ cloning site AscI (not destroyed)
Terms and licenses: Academic/Nonprofit Terms; Industry Terms
How to cite: pFA6a-A1-FLAG:hphMX4 was a gift from Robert Tomko (Addgene plasmid # 134429 ; http://n2t.net/addgene:134429 ; RRID:Addgene_134429)
